>Addgene plasmid #76720 | MAPK9 gRNA (BRDN0001147687) | addgene full sequence | sequence record 186372 | Addgene Assembled Sequence
CCCGGGTGCAAAGATGGATAAAGTTTTAAACAGAGAGGAATCTTTGCAGCTAATGGACCTTCTAGGTCTT
GAAAGGAGTGGGAATTGGCTCCGGTGCCCGTCAGTGGGCAGAGCGCACATCGCCCACAGTCCCCGAGAAG
TTGGGGGGAGGGGTCGGCAATTGATCCGGTGCCTAGAGAAGGTGGCGCGGGGTAAACTGGGAAAGTGATG
TCGTGTACTGGCTCCGCCTTTTTCCCGAGGGTGGGGGAGAACCGTATATAAGTGCAGTAGTCGCCGTGAA
CGTTCTTTTTCGCAACGGGTTTGCCGCCAGAACACAGGTAAGTGCCGTGTGTGGTTCCCGCGGGCCTGGC
CTCTTTACGGGTTATGGCCCTTGCGTGCCTTGAATTACTTCCACCTGGCTGCAGTACGTGATTCTTGATC
CCGAGCTTCGGGTTGGAAGTGGGTGGGAGAGTTCGAGGCCTTGCGCTTAAGGAGCCCCTTCGCCTCGTGC
TTGAGTTGAGGCCTGGCCTGGGCGCTGGGGCCGCCGCGTGCGAATCTGGTGGCACCTTCGCGCCTGTCTC
GCTGCTTTCGATAAGTCTCTAGCCATTTAAAATTTTTGATGACCTGCTGCGACGCTTTTTTTCTGGCAAG
ATAGTCTTGTAAATGCGGGCCAAGATCTGCACACTGGTATTTCGGTTTTTGGGGCCGCGGGCGGCGACGG
GGCCCGTGCGTCCCAGCGCACATGTTCGGCGAGGCGGGGCCTGCGAGCGCGGCCACCGAGAATCGGACGG
GGGTAGTCTCAAGCTGGCCGGCCTGCTCTGGTGCCTGGCCTCGCGCCGCCGTGTATCGCCCCGCCCTGGG
CGGCAAGGCTGGCCCGGTCGGCACCAGTTGCGTGAGCGGAAAGATGGCCGCTTCCCGGCCCTGCTGCAGG
GAGCTCAAAATGGAGGACGCGGCGCTCGGGAGAGCGGGCGGGTGAGTCACCCACACAAAGGAAAAGGGCC
TTTCCGTCCTCAGCCGTCGCTTCATGTGACTCCACGGAGTACCGGGCGCCGTCCAGGCACCTCGATTAGT
TCTCGAGCTTTTGGAGTACGTCGTCTTTAGGTTGGGGGGAGGGGTTTTATGCGATGGAGTTTCCCCACAC
TGAGTGGGTGGAGACTGAAGTTAGGCCAGCTTGGCACTTGATGTAATTCTCCTTGGAATTTGCCCTTTTT
GAGTTTGGATCTTGGTTCATTCTCAAGCCTCAGACAGTGGTTCAAAGTTTTTTTCTTCCATTTCAGGTGT
CGTGACGTACGGCCACCATGACCGAGTACAAGCCCACGGTGCGCCTCGCCACCCGCGACGACGTCCCCAG
GGCCGTACGCACCCTCGCCGCCGCGTTCGCCGACTACCCCGCCACGCGCCACACCGTCGATCCGGACCGC
CACATCGAGCGGGTCACCGAGCTGCAAGAACTCTTCCTCACGCGCGTCGGGCTCGACATCGGCAAGGTGT
GGGTCGCGGACGACGGCGCCGCCGTGGCGGTCTGGACCACGCCGGAGAGCGTCGAAGCGGGGGCGGTGTT
CGCCGAGATCGGCCCGCGCATGGCCGAGTTGAGCGGTTCCCGGCTGGCCGCGCAGCAACAGATGGAAGGC
CTCCTGGCGCCGCACCGGCCCAAGGAGCCCGCGTGGTTCCTGGCCACCGTCGGAGTCTCGCCCGACCACC
AGGGCAAGGGTCTGGGCAGCGCCGTCGTGCTCCCCGGAGTGGAGGCGGCCGAGCGCGCCGGGGTGCCCGC
CTTCCTGGAGACCTCCGCGCCCCGCAACCTCCCCTTCTACGAGCGGCTCGGCTTCACCGTCACCGCCGAC
GTCGAGGTGCCCGAAGGACCGCGCACCTGGTGCATGACCCGCAAGCCCGGTGCCTGAACGCGTTAAGTCG
ACAATCAACCTCTGGATTACAAAATTTGTGAAAGATTGACTGGTATTCTTAACTATGTTGCTCCTTTTAC
GCTATGTGGATACGCTGCTTTAATGCCTTTGTATCATGCTATTGCTTCCCGTATGGCTTTCATTTTCTCC
TCCTTGTATAAATCCTGGTTGCTGTCTCTTTATGAGGAGTTGTGGCCCGTTGTCAGGCAACGTGGCGTGG
TGTGCACTGTGTTTGCTGACGCAACCCCCACTGGTTGGGGCATTGCCACCACCTGTCAGCTCCTTTCCGG
GACTTTCGCTTTCCCCCTCCCTATTGCCACGGCGGAACTCATCGCCGCCTGCCTTGCCCGCTGCTGGACA
GGGGCTCGGCTGTTGGGCACTGACAATTCCGTGGTGTTGTCGGGGAAATCATCGTCCTTTCCTTGGCTGC
TCGCCTGTGTTGCCACCTGGATTCTGCGCGGGACGTCCTTCTGCTACGTCCCTTCGGCCCTCAATCCAGC
GGACCTTCCTTCCCGCGGCCTGCTGCCGGCTCTGCGGCCTCTTCCGCGTCTTCGCCTTCGCCCTCAGACG
AGTCGGATCTCCCTTTGGGCCGCCTCCCCGCGTCGACTTTAAGACCAATGACTTACAAGGCAGCTGTAGA
TCTTAGCCACTTTTTAAAAGAAAAGGGGGGACTGGAAGGGCTAATTCACTCCCAACGAAGACAAGATCTG
CTTTTTGCTTGTACTGGGTCTCTCTGGTTAGACCAGATCTGAGCCTGGGAGCTCTCTGGCTAACTAGGGA
ACCCACTGCTTAAGCCTCAATAAAGCTTGCCTTGAGTGCTTCAAGTAGTGTGTGCCCGTCTGTTGTGTGA
CTCTGGTAACTAGAGATCCCTCAGACCCTTTTAGTCAGTGTGGAAAATCTCTAGCAGTACGTATAGTAGT
TCATGTCATCTTATTATTCAGTATTTATAACTTGCAAAGAAATGAATATCAGAGAGTGAGAGGAACTTGT
TTATTGCAGCTTATAATGGTTACAAATAAAGCAATAGCATCACAAATTTCACAAATAAAGCATTTTTTTC
ACTGCATTCTAGTTGTGGTTTGTCCAAACTCATCAATGTATCTTATCATGTCTGGCTCTAGCTATCCCGC
CCCTAACTCCGCCCATCCCGCCCCTAACTCCGCCCAGTTCCGCCCATTCTCCGCCCCATGGCTGACTAAT
TTTTTTTATTTATGCAGAGGCCGAGGCCGCCTCGGCCTCTGAGCTATTCCAGAAGTAGTGAGGAGGCTTT
TTTGGAGGCCTAGGGACGTACCCAATTCGCCCTATAGTGAGTCGTATTACGCGCGCTCACTGGCCGTCGT
TTTACAACGTCGTGACTGGGAAAACCCTGGCGTTACCCAACTTAATCGCCTTGCAGCACATCCCCCTTTC
GCCAGCTGGCGTAATAGCGAAGAGGCCCGCACCGATCGCCCTTCCCAACAGTTGCGCAGCCTGAATGGCG
AATGGG
[124 nt withheld, positions 3367-3490]
C
[91 nt withheld, positions 3492-3582]
A
[49 nt withheld, positions 3584-3632]
CCTTTGACGTTGGAGTCCACGTTCTTT
[37 nt withheld, positions 3660-3696]
ACCCTATCTCGGTCTATTCTTTTGATTTATAAGGGATTTTGCCGATTTCGGCCTATTGGTTAAAAAATGA
GCTGATTTAACAAAAATTTAACGCGAATTTTAACAAAATATTAACGCTTACAATTTAGGTGGCACTTTTC
GGGGAAATGTGCGCGGAACCCCTATTTGTTTATTTTTCTAAATACATTCAAATATGTATCCGCTCATGAG
ACAATAACCCTGATAAATGCTTCAATAATATTGAAAAAGGAAGAGTATGAGTATTCAACATTTCCGTGTC
GCCCTTATTCCCTTTTTTGCGGCATTTTGCCTTCCTGTTTTTGCTCACCCAGAAACGCTGGTGAAAGTAA
AAGATGCTGAAGATCAGTTGGGTGCACGAGTGGGTTACATCGAACTGGATCTCAACAGCGGTAAGATCCT
TGAGAGTTTTCGCCCCGAAGAACGTTTTCCAATGATGAGCACTTTTAAAGTTCTGCTATGTGGCGCGGTA
TTATCCCGTATTGACGCCGGGCAAGAGCAACTCGGTCGCCGCATACACTATTCTCAGAATGACTTGGTTG
AGTACTCACCAGTCACAGAAAAGCATCTTACGGATGGCATGACAGTAAGAGAATTATGCAGTGCTGCCAT
AACCATGAGTGATAACACTGCGGCCAACTTACTTCTGACAACGATCGGAGGACCGAAGGAGCTAACCGCT
TTTTTGCACAACATGGGGGATCATGTAACTCGCCTTGATCGTTGGGAACCGGAGCTGAATGAAGCCATAC
CAAACGACGAGCGTGACACCACGATGCCTGTAGCAATGGCAACAACGTTGCGCAAACTATTAACTGGCGA
ACTACTTACTCTAGCTTCCCGGCAACAATTAATAGACTGGATGGAGGCGGATAAAGTTGCAGGACCACTT
CTGCGCTCGGCCCTTCCGGCTGGCTGGTTTATTGCTGATAAATCTGGAGCCGGTGAGCGTGGGTCTCGCG
GTATCATTGCAGCACTGGGGCCAGATGGTAAGCCCTCCCGTATCGTAGTTATCTACACGACGGGGAGTCA
GGCAACTATGGATGAACGAAATAGACAGATCGCTGAGATAGGTGCCTCACTGATTAAGCATTGGTAACTG
TCAGACCAAGTTTACTCATATATACTTTAGATTGATTTAAAACTTCATTTTTAATTTAAAAGGATCTAGG
TGAAGATCCTTTTTGATAATCTCATGACCAAAATCCCTTAACGTGAGTTTTCGTTCCACTGAGCGTCAGA
CCCCGTAGAAAAGATCAAAGGATCTTCTTGAGATCCTTTTTTTCTGCGCGTAATCTGCTGCTTGCAAACA
AAAAAACCACCGCTACCAGCGGTGGTTTGTTTGCCGGATCAAGAGCTACCAACTCTTTTTCCGAAGGTAA
CTGGCTTCAGCAGAGCGCAGATACCAAATACTGTTCTTCTAGTGTAGCCGTAGTTAGGCCACCACTTCAA
GAACTCTGTAGCACCGCCTACATACCTCGCTCTGCTAATCCTGTTACCAGTGGCTGCTGCCAGTGGCGAT
AAGTCGTGTCTTACCGGGTTGGACTCAAGACGATAGTTACCGGATAAGGCGCAGCGGTCGGGCTGAACGG
GGGGTTCGTGCACACAGCCCAGCTTGGAGCGAACGACCTACACCGAACTGAGATACCTACAGCGTGAGCT
ATGAGAAAGCGCCACGCTTCCCGAAGGGAGAAAGGCGGACAGGTATCCGGTAAGCGGCAGGGTCGGAACA
GGAGAGCGCACGAGGGAGCTTCCAGGGGGAAACGCCTGGTATCTTTATAGTCCTGTCGGGTTTCGCCACC
TCTGACTTGAGCGTCGATTTTTGTGATGCTCGTCAGGGGGGCGGAGCCTATGGAAAAACGCCAGCAACGC
GGCCTTTTTACGGTTCCTGGCCTTTTGCTGGCCTTTTGCTCACATGTTCTTTCCTGCGTTATCCCCTGAT
TCTGTGGATAACCGTATTACCGCCTTTGAGTGAGCTGATACCGCTCGCCGCAGCCGAACGACCGAGCGCA
GCGAGTCAGTGAGCGAGGAAGCGGAAGAGCGCCCAATACGCAAACCGCCTCTCCCCGCGCGTTGGCCGAT
TCATTAATGCAGCTGGCACGACAGGTTTCCCGACTGGAAAGCGGGCAGTGAGCGCAACGCAATTAATGTG
AGTTAGCTCACTCATTAGGCACCCCAGGCTTTACACTTTATGCTTCCGGCTCGTATGTTGTGTGGAATTG
TGAGCGGATAACAATTTCACACAGGAAACAGCTATGACCATGATTACGCCAAGCGCGCAATTAACCCTCA
CTAAAGGGAACAAAAGCTGGAGCTGCAAGCTTAATGTAGTCTTATGCAATACTCTTGTAGTCTTGCAACA
TGGTAACGATGAGTTAGCAACATGCCTTACAAGGAGAGAAAAAGCACCGTGCATGCCGATTGGTGGAAGT
AAGGTGGTACGATCGTGCCTTATTAGGAAGGCAACAGACGGGTCTGACATGGATTGGACGAACCACTGAA
TTGCCGCATTGCAGAGATATTGTATTTAAGTGCCTAGCTCGATACATAAACGGGTCTCTCTGGTTAGACC
AGATCTGAGCCTGGGAGCTCTCTGGCTAACTAGGGAACCCACTGCTTAAGCCTCAATAAAGCTTGCCTTG
AGTGCTTCAAGTAGTGTGTGCCCGTCTGTTGTGTGACTCTGGTAACTAGAGATCCCTCAGACCCTTTTAG
TCAGTGTGGAAAATCTCTAGCAGTGGCGCCCGAACAGGGACTTGAAAGCGAAAGGGAAACCAGAGGAGCT
CTCTCGACGCAGGACTCGGCTTGCTGAAGCGCGCACGGCAAGAGGCGAGGGGCGGCGACTGGTGAGTACG
CCAAAAATTTTGACTAGCGGAGGCTAGAAGGAGAGAGATGGGTGCGAGAGCGTCAGTATTAAGCGGGGGA
GAATTAGATCGCGATGGGAAAAAATTCGGTTAAGGCCAGGGGGAAAGAAAAAATATAAATTAAAACATAT
AGTATGGGCAAGCAGGGAGCTAGAACGATTCGCAGTTAATCCTGGCCTGTTAGAAACATCAGAAGGCTGT
AGACAAATACTGGGACAGCTACAACCATCCCTTCAGACAGGATCAGAAGAACTTAGATCATTATATAATA
CAGTAGCAACCCTCTATTGTGTGCATCAAAGGATAGAGATAAAAGACACCAAGGAAGCTTTAGACAAGAT
AGAGGAAGAGCAAAACAAAAGTAAGACCACCGCACAGCAAGCGGCCGCTGATCTTCAGACCTGGAGGAGG
AGATATGAGGGACAATTGGAGAAGTGAATTATATAAATATAAAGTAGTAAAAATTGAACCATTAGGAGTA
GCACCCACCAAGGCAAAGAGAAGAGTGGTGCAGAGAGAAAAAAGAGCAGTGGGAATAGGAGCTTTGTTCC
TTGGGTTCTTGGGAGCAGCAGGAAGCACTATGGGCGCAGCGTCAATGACGCTGACGGTACAGGCCAGACA
ATTATTGTCTGGTATAGTGCAGCAGCAGAACAATTTGCTGAGGGCTATTGAGGCGCAACAGCATCTGTTG
CAACTCACAGTCTGGGGCATCAAGCAGCTCCAGGCAAGAATCCTGGCTGTGGAAAGATACCTAAAGGATC
AACAGCTCCTGGGGATTTGGGGTTGCTCTGGAAAACTCATTTGCACCACTGCTGTGCCTTGGAATGCTAG
TTGGAGTAATAAATCTCTGGAACAGATTTGGAATCACACGACCTGGATGGAGTGGGACAGAGAAATTAAC
AATTACACAAGCTTAATACACTCCTTAATTGAAGAATCGCAAAACCAGCAAGAAAAGAATGAACAAGAAT
TATTGGAATTAGATAAATGGGCAAGTTTGTGGAATTGGTTTAACATAACAAATTGGCTGTGGTATATAAA
ATTATTCATAATGATAGTAGGAGGCTTGGTAGGTTTAAGAATAGTTTTTGCTGTACTTTCTATAGTGAAT
AGAGTTAGGCAGGGATATTCACCATTATCGTTTCAGACCCACCTCCCAACCCCGAGGGGACCCAGAGAGG
GCCTATTTCCCATGATTCCTTCATATTTGCATATACGATACAAGGCTGTTAGAGAGATAATTAGAATTAA
TTTGACTGTAAACACAAAGATATTAGTACAAAATACGTGACGTAGAAAGTAATAATTTCTTGGGTAGTTT
GCAGTTTTAAAATTATGTTTTAAAATGGACTATCATATGCTTACCGTAACTTGAAAGTATTTCGATTTCT
TGGCTTTATATATCTTGTGGAAAGGACGAAACACCGAGTACCGTGTCACCACGTAAGTTTTAGAGCTAGA
AATAGCAAGTTAAAATAAGGCTAGTCCGTTATCAACTTGAAAAAGTGGCACCGAGTCGGTGCTTTTTTAA
GCTTGGCGTAACTAGATCTTGAGACAAATGGCAGTATTCATCCACAATTTTAAAAGAAAAGGGGGGATTG
GGGGGTACAGTGCAGGGGAAAGAATAGTAGACATAATAGCAACAGACATACAAACTAAAGAATTACAAAA
ACAAATTACAAAAATTCAAAATTTTCGGGTTTATTACAGGGACAGCAGAGATCCACTTTGGCGCCGGCTC
GAGGGGG
Features (pLannotate 1.2.2; 29 found; start..end, strand, type, name):
     14..80      +  CDS            small t antigen (fragment): SV40 (simian virus 40) small t antigen
    106..317     +  promoter       EF-1α core promoter: core promoter for human elongation factor EF-1α
    318..1256    +  intron         EF-1α intron A: intron upstream of the start codon of human EF-1α
   1278..1877    +  CDS            PuroR (fragment): puromycin N-acetyltransferase; pac from Streptomyces; confers resistance to puromycin
   1893..2481    +  misc_feature   WPRE: woodchuck hepatitis virus posttranscriptional regulatory element
   2532..2551    +  misc_feature   cPPT/CTS (fragment): central polypurine tract and central termination sequence of HIV-1
   2553..2786    +  LTR            3' LTR (ΔU3): self-inactivating 3' long terminal repeat (LTR) from HIV-1
   2864..2985    +  polyA_signal   SV40 poly(A) signal: SV40 polyadenylation signal
   3025..3160    +  rep_origin     SV40 ori: SV40 origin of replication
   3181..3199    -  promoter       T7 promoter: promoter for bacteriophage T7 RNA polymerase
   3207..3362    +  CDS            lacZα (fragment): LacZα fragment of β-galactosidase; lacZ fragment
   3367..3795    +  rep_origin     f1 ori (sequence partly withheld): f1 bacteriophage origin of replication; arrow indicates direction of (+) strand synthesis
   3848..3952    +  promoter       AmpR promoter: bla
   3953..4813    +  CDS            AmpR: β-lactamase; bla; confers resistance to ampicillin, carbenicillin, and related antibiotics
   4984..5572    +  rep_origin     ori: high-copy-number ColE1/pMB1/pBR322/pUC origin of replication
   5755..5847    +  CDS            lacI (fragment): lac repressor; lacI; The lac repressor binds to the lac operator to inhibit transcription in E. coli. This inhibition can be relieved by adding lactose or isopropyl-β-D-thiogalactopyranoside (IPTG).
   5860..5881    +  protein_bind   CAP binding site: CAP binding activates transcription in the presence of cAMP. E. coli catabolite activator protein
   5896..5926    +  promoter       lac promoter: promoter for the E. coli lac operon
   5934..5950    +  protein_bind   lac operator: The lac repressor binds to the lac operator to inhibit transcription in E. coli. This inhibition can be relieved by adding lactose or isopropyl-β-D-thiogalactopyranoside (IPTG). lac repressor encoded by lacI
   5995..6013    +  promoter       T3 promoter: promoter for bacteriophage T3 RNA polymerase
   6041..6267    +  promoter       RSV promoter: Rous sarcoma virus enhancer/promoter
   6268..6448    +  LTR            5' LTR (truncated): truncated 5' long terminal repeat (LTR) from HIV-1
   6495..6620    +  misc_feature   HIV-1 Ψ: packaging signal of human immunodeficiency virus type 1
   6604..6967    +  CDS            HIV-1 gag (fragment): gag protein from human immunodeficiency virus 1; gag
   7113..7346    +  misc_feature   RRE: The Rev response element (RRE) of HIV-1 allows for Rev-dependent mRNA export from the nucleus to the cytoplasm.
   7723..7749    +  CDS            Rev (fragment): human immunodeficiency virus 1 (HIV-1) Rev protein; rev; enhances nuclear export of unspliced and incompletely spliced viral mRNAs
   7753..7993    +  promoter       U6 promoter: RNA polymerase III promoter for human U6 snRNA
   8023..8098    +  misc_RNA       gRNA scaffold: guide RNA scaffold for the Streptococcus pyogenes CRISPR/Cas9 system
   8154..8271    +  misc_feature   cPPT/CTS: central polypurine tract and central termination sequence of HIV-1
