[The description below was written by a language model from this plasmid's Addgene catalogue record and pLannotate feature annotations shown in this document.]
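Description:
MAPK9 gRNA (BRDN0001147687) is a third-generation lentiviral guide RNA plasmid built on the lentiGuide-Puro backbone and designed to direct Streptococcus pyogenes Cas9 to the human MAPK9 gene (also known as JNK2). It is propagated in E. coli as a high-copy plasmid through a ColE1/pUC-type origin with ampicillin selection from the β-lactamase gene. The backbone also carries an f1 origin, an SV40 origin, and remnants of lac and phage promoter elements. The annotated assembled sequence is about 8.3 kb.

The lentiviral transfer cassette begins with an RSV promoter fused to a truncated HIV-1 5' LTR, which makes genomic RNA production Tat-independent. This is followed by the Ψ packaging signal with a partial gag sequence, the Rev response element for nuclear export of the unspliced transcript, and a cPPT/CTS. A self-inactivating ΔU3 3' LTR closes the cassette.

Within it, a human U6 RNA polymerase III promoter drives the MAPK9-specific spacer joined to the Cas9 gRNA scaffold. Downstream, the EF-1α core promoter with its intron A drives puromycin N-acetyltransferase for selection of transduced mammalian cells, and a WPRE enhances transcript expression.

The plasmid does not encode Cas9, so it must be paired with a separate Cas9 vector such as lentiCas9-Blast or used in cells that already express the nuclease. According to the depositor, the guide was designed against several MAPK9 reference transcripts and belongs to a human kinome gRNA collection. It is suited to knockout or loss-of-function studies of this kinase in human cells.
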