Addgene plasmid #76720: MAPK9 gRNA (BRDN0001147687)
Purpose: 3rd generation lentiviral gRNA plasmid targeting human MAPK9
Depositing lab: John Doench & David Root. Depositing organization: Broad Institute. Publication: Optimized sgRNA design to maximize activity and minimize off-target effects of CRISPR-Cas9. Doench JG, Fusi N, Sullender M, Hegde M, Vaimberg EW, Donovan KF, Smith I, Tothova Z, Wilen C, Orchard R, Virgin HW, Listgarten J, Root DE. Nat Biotechnol. 2016 Jan 18. doi: 10.1038/nbt.3437. PubMed 26780180.
Backbone
  Vector backbone: lentiGuide-Puro
  Backbone manufacturer: Zhang Lab (Addgene plasmid # 52963)
  Vector type: Mammalian Expression, Lentiviral, CRISPR
  Selectable markers: Puromycin
Growth in bacteria
  Bacterial resistance: Ampicillin, 100 μg/mL
  Growth temperature: 37°C
  Growth strain: DH5alpha
  Copy number: High Copy
Gene/Insert
  Gene/Insert name: MAPK9 (alt names: MAPK9; NM_001135044.1)
  gRNA/shRNA sequence: AGTACCGTGTCACCACGTAA
  Species: H. sapiens (human)
  Entrez Gene: MAPK9 (a.k.a. JNK-55, JNK2, JNK2A, JNK2ALPHA, JNK2B, JNK2BETA, PRKM9, SAPK, SAPK1a, p54a, p54aSAPK)
  Promoter: hU6
  Cloning method: Unknown
  Sequencing primers: 5′ U6-F; 3′ pS2-R
Terms and licenses: Academic/Nonprofit Terms; Industry Terms: Not Available to Industry
Depositor comments: The gRNA was designed to target the following Genbank reference sequence(s): NM_001135044.1,NM_002752.4,NM_139068.2,NM_139069.2,NM_139070.2. Note that this plasmid does NOT contain Cas9. It should be used in conjunction with lentiCas9-Blast (Addgene #52962) or otherwise with cell lines already expressing Cas9. Browse the full kinome gRNA library at http://www.addgene.org/pooled-library/broadgpp-human-kinome/ or visit http://www.broadinstitute.org/rnai/public/ for detailed protocols and information.
How to cite: MAPK9 gRNA (BRDN0001147687) was a gift from John Doench & David Root (Addgene plasmid # 76720 ; http://n2t.net/addgene:76720 ; RRID:Addgene_76720)
