>Addgene plasmid #76720 | MAPK9 gRNA (BRDN0001147687) | depositor partial sequence | sequence record 144180 | Target Sequence
AGTACCGTGTCACCACGTAA
