>Addgene plasmid #76720 | MAPK9 gRNA (BRDN0001147687) | addgene partial sequence | sequence record 186371 | hU6-F
GTAGAAAGTAATAATTTCTTGGGTAGTTTGCAGTTTTAAAATTATGTTTTAAAATGGACTATCATATGCT
TACCGTAACTTGAAAGTATTTCGATTTCTTGGCTTTATATATCTTGTGGAAAGGACGAAACACCGAGTAC
CGTGTCACCACGTAAGTTTTAGAGCTAGAAATAGCAAGTTAAAATAAGGCTAGTCCGTTATCAACTTGAA
AAAGTGGCACCGAGTCGGTGCTTTTTTAAGCTTGGCGTAACTAGATCTTGAGACAAATGGCAGTATTCAT
CCACAATTTTAAAAGAAAAGGGGGGATTGGGGGGTACAGTGCAGGGGAAAGAATAGTAGACATAATAGCA
ACAGACATACAAACTAAAGAATTACAAAAACAAATTACAAAAATTCAAAATTTTCGGGTTTATTACAGGG
ACAGCAGAGATCCACTTTGGCGCCGGCTCGAGGGGGCCCGGGTGCAAAGATGGATAAAGTTTTAAACAGA
GAGGAATCTTTGCAGCTAATGGACCTTCTAGGTCTTGAAAGGAGTGGGAATTGGCTCCGGTGCCCGTCAG
TGGGCAGAGC
